Addgene plasmid #175044: MS2_SC2_S_WT
Purpose: Generation of MS2 Virus-Like Particles packaged with the sequence for the WT SARS-CoV-2 S gene (Amino Acid 319-869)
Depositing lab: Paul Freemont. Depositing organization: Imperial College London.
Backbone
  Vector backbone: pMX
  Backbone manufacturer: Life Technologies
  Backbone size w/o insert (bp): 2200
  Total vector size (bp): 6264
  Vector type: Bacterial Expression
Growth in bacteria
  Bacterial resistance: Kanamycin, 50 μg/mL
  Growth temperature: 37°C
  Growth strain: DH5alpha
  Copy number: High Copy
Gene/Insert 1
  Gene/Insert name: Maturation Protein (alt name: A-Protein)
  Species: MS2 Phage
  Insert size (bp): 1182
  Promoter: T7
  Cloning method: Restriction Enzyme; 5′ cloning site BsaI (destroyed during cloning); 3′ cloning site BsaI (destroyed during cloning)
  Sequencing primers: 5′ GATGTGCTGCAAGGCGATTAAGTTG; 3′ ctatggaaaaacgccagcaacg
Gene/Insert 2
  Gene/Insert name: Coat Protein Dimer
  Species: Synthetic
  Insert size (bp): 801
  Promoter: T7
  Cloning method: Restriction Enzyme; 5′ cloning site BsaI (destroyed during cloning); 3′ cloning site BsaI (destroyed during cloning)
  Sequencing primers: 5′ GATGTGCTGCAAGGCGATTAAGTTG; 3′ ctatggaaaaacgccagcaacg
Gene/Insert 3
  Gene/Insert name: S gene
  Species: SARS-CoV-2
  Insert size (bp): 1654
  Mutation: WT (Amino Acid 319-869)
  GenBank ID: YP_009724390.1
  Entrez Gene: S (a.k.a. GU280_gp02, spike glycoprotein)
  Promoter: T7
  Cloning method: Restriction Enzyme; 5′ cloning site Esp3I (BsmBI) (destroyed during cloning); 3′ cloning site Esp3I (BsmBI) (destroyed during cloning)
  Sequencing primers: 5′ tgTCGAACAGAAAGTAATCGTATTGTAC; 3′ ctatggaaaaacgccagcaacg
How to cite: MS2_SC2_S_WT was a gift from Paul Freemont (Addgene plasmid # 175044 ; http://n2t.net/addgene:175044 ; RRID:Addgene_175044)
