[The description below was written by a language model from this plasmid's Addgene catalogue record and pLannotate feature annotations shown in this document.]
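Description:
MS2_SC2_S_WT is a high-copy bacterial expression plasmid built on the pMX backbone, designed to produce MS2 bacteriophage virus-like particles in E. coli that encapsidate an RNA fragment of the SARS-CoV-2 spike gene. It replicates from a ColE1/pUC-type origin and is selected with kanamycin through an aminoglycoside phosphotransferase gene driven by the AmpR (bla) promoter. Short remnants of lacI, an RSF origin, an M13 origin and lacZα are also annotated, but these are fragments and appear to be vestiges of assembly. The total size is about 6.26 kb, and the parts were joined by Type IIS cloning (BsaI and Esp3I sites destroyed in the process).

The payload consists of two T7-driven transcription units. In the first, a T7 promoter with a lac operator and a T7 gene 10 ribosome binding site drives the MS2 maturation (A) protein, followed by a synthetic coat protein dimer. The dimer is annotated as one full coat protein sequence followed by a second copy interrupted by a 6xHis tag, which should allow affinity purification of assembled particles. A T7 terminator closes this unit. The second unit has its own T7 promoter, without an annotated operator or ribosome binding site, and transcribes the wild-type S gene region encoding amino acids 319–869. An MS2 stem loop and a T7 terminator lie immediately downstream. The stem loop is the hairpin recognised by the coat protein, so the spike transcript is packaged into the assembling capsids. Expression requires a host that supplies T7 RNA polymerase. The record states only the purpose of generating these packaged particles. Armoured RNA of this kind is commonly used as a nuclease-protected control or standard in RNA detection assays.
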