Features (pLannotate 1.2.2; 21 found; start..end, strand, type, name):
     30..77      +  terminator     T7 terminator: transcription terminator for bacteriophage T7 RNA polymerase
     83..130     -  CDS            lacI (fragment): lac repressor; lacI; The lac repressor binds to the lac operator to inhibit transcription in E. coli. This inhibition can be relieved by adding lactose or isopropyl-β-D-thiogalactopyranoside (IPTG).
    167..207     -  rep_origin     RSF ori (fragment): Plasmids containing the RSF 1030 origin of replication can be propagated in E. coli cells that contain additional plasmids with compatible origins.
    285..870     -  rep_origin     ori: high-copy-number ColE1/pMB1/pBR322/pUC origin of replication
   1044..1838    -  CDS            NeoR/KanR: aminoglycoside phosphotransferase confers resistance to neomycin, kanamycin, and G418 (Geneticin®)
   1839..1943    -  promoter       AmpR promoter: bla
   1969..2100    -  rep_origin     M13 ori (fragment): M13 bacteriophage origin of replication; arrow indicates direction of (+) strand synthesis
   2121..2277    -  CDS            lacZα (fragment): LacZα fragment of β-galactosidase; lacZ fragment
   2280..2298    +  promoter       T7 promoter: promoter for bacteriophage T7 RNA polymerase
   2299..2323    +  protein_bind   lac operator: The lac repressor binds to the lac operator to inhibit transcription in E. coli. This inhibition can be relieved by adding lactose or isopropyl-β-D-thiogalactopyranoside (IPTG). lac repressor encoded by lacI
   2332..2361    +  promoter       lac promoter: promoter for the E. coli lac operon
   2381..2403    +  RBS            RBS: efficient ribosome binding site from bacteriophage T7 gene 10 (Olins and Rangwala, 1989)
   2463..3638    +  CDS            A: MATA_BPMS2 - Experimental evidence at protein level: Swiss-Prot protein existence level 1. The maturation protein is required for the typical attachment of the phage to the side of the bacterial pili (PubMed:23810697). Binds to sequences located toward each end of the genome, hence circularizing it (PubMed:26608810). The RNA genome-maturation protein A complex is released from the capsid upon host receptor binding (PubMed:23810697). Maturation protein A enters the cell along with the viral RNA (PubMed:4551992). From Escherichia phage MS2 (Bacteriophage MS2).
   3665..4054    +  CDS            CAPSD_BPMS2: Experimental evidence at protein level: Swiss-Prot protein existence level 1. Acts as a translational repressor of viral replicase synthesis late in infection. This latter function is the result of capsid protein interaction with an RNA hairpin which contains the replicase ribosome-binding site. From Escherichia phage MS2 (Bacteriophage MS2).
   4056..4092    +  CDS            MS2 (fragment): bacteriophage MS2 coat protein binds to a specific stem-loop structure in the viral RNA (Peabody, 1993)
   4097..4114    +  CDS            7xHis (fragment): 6xHis affinity tag
   4121..4465    +  CDS            MS2 (fragment): bacteriophage MS2 coat protein binds to a specific stem-loop structure in the viral RNA (Peabody, 1993)
   4493..4540    +  terminator     T7 terminator: transcription terminator for bacteriophage T7 RNA polymerase
   4586..4604    +  promoter       T7 promoter: promoter for bacteriophage T7 RNA polymerase
   4605..6257    +  CDS            S (fragment): SPIKE_SARS2 - Experimental evidence at protein level: Swiss-Prot protein existence level 1. [Spike glycoprotein]: May down-regulate host tetherin (BST2) by lysosomal degradation, thereby counteracting its antiviral activity. From Severe acute respiratory syndrome coronavirus 2 (2019-nCoV) (SARS-CoV-2).
   6258..15      +  misc_RNA       MS2 stem loop (across the origin): stem loop that binds the bacteriophage MS2 coat protein
>Addgene plasmid #175044 | MS2_SC2_S_WT | addgene full sequence | sequence record 343940 | Addgene NGS Result
GAGGATCACCCATGTCCGCTGAGCAATAACTAGCATAACCCCTTGGGGCCTCTAAACGGGTCTTGAGGGG
TTTTTTGTAATTTCACTGCCCGCTTTCCAGTCGGGAAACCTGTCGTGCCAGCTGCATTAACATGGTCATA
GCTGTTTCCTTGCGTATTGGGCGCTCTCCGCTTCCTCGCTCACTGACTCGCTGCGCTCGGTCGTTCGGGT
AAAGCCTGGGGTGCCTAATGAGCAAAAGGCCAGCAAAAGGCCAGGAACCGTAAAAAGGCCGCGTTGCTGG
CGTTTTTCCATAGGCTCCGCCCCCCTGACGAGCATCACAAAAATCGACGCTCAAGTCAGAGGTGGCGAAA
CCCGACAGGACTATAAAGATACCAGGCGTTTCCCCCTGGAAGCTCCCTCGTGCGCTCTCCTGTTCCGACC
CTGCCGCTTACCGGATACCTGTCCGCCTTTCTCCCTTCGGGAAGCGTGGCGCTTTCTCATAGCTCACGCT
GTAGGTATCTCAGTTCGGTGTAGGTCGTTCGCTCCAAGCTGGGCTGTGTGCACGAACCCCCCGTTCAGCC
CGACCGCTGCGCCTTATCCGGTAACTATCGTCTTGAGTCCAACCCGGTAAGACACGACTTATCGCCACTG
GCAGCAGCCACTGGTAACAGGATTAGCAGAGCGAGGTATGTAGGCGCTACAGAGTTCTTGAAGTGGTGGC
CTAACTACGGCTACACTAGAAGAACAGTATTTGGTATCTGCGCTCTGCTGAAGCCAGTTACCTTCGGAAA
AAGAGTTGGTAGCTCTTGATCCGGCAAACAAACCACCGCTGGTAGCGGTGGTTTTTTTGTTTGCAAGCAG
CAGATTACGCGCAGAAAAAAAGGATCTCAAGAAGATCCTTTGATCTTTTCTACGGGGTCTGACGCTCAGT
GGAACGAAAACTCACGTTAAGGGATTTTGGTCATGAGATTATCAAAAAGGATCTTCACCTAGATCCTTTT
AAATTAAAAATGAAGTTTTAAATCAATCTAAAGTATATATGAGTAAACTTGGTCTGACAGTTATTAGAAA
AATTCATCCAGCAGACGATAAAACGCAATACGCTGGCTATCCGGTGCCGCAATGCCATACAGCACCAGAA
AACGATCCGCCCATTCGCCGCCCAGTTCTTCCGCAATATCACGGGTGGCCAGCGCAATATCCTGATAACG
ATCCGCCACGCCCAGACGGCCGCAATCAATAAAGCCGCTAAAACGGCCATTTTCCACCATAATGTTCGGC
AGGCACGCATCACCATGGGTCACCACCAGATCTTCGCCATCCGGCATGCTCGCTTTCAGACGCGCAAACA
GCTCTGCCGGTGCCAGGCCCTGATGTTCTTCATCCAGATCATCCTGATCCACCAGGCCCGCTTCCATACG
GGTACGCGCACGTTCAATACGATGTTTCGCCTGATGATCAAACGGACAGGTCGCCGGGTCCAGGGTATGC
AGACGACGCATGGCATCCGCCATAATGCTCACTTTTTCTGCCGGCGCCAGATGGCTAGACAGCAGATCCT
GACCCGGCACTTCGCCCAGCAGCAGCCAATCACGGCCCGCTTCGGTCACCACATCCAGCACCGCCGCACA
CGGAACACCGGTGGTGGCCAGCCAGCTCAGACGCGCCGCTTCATCCTGCAGCTCGTTCAGCGCACCGCTC
AGATCGGTTTTCACAAACAGCACCGGACGACCCTGCGCGCTCAGACGAAACACCGCCGCATCAGAGCAGC
CAATGGTCTGCTGCGCCCAATCATAGCCAAACAGACGTTCCACCCACGCTGCCGGGCTACCCGCATGCAG
GCCATCCTGTTCAATCATACTCTTCCTTTTTCAATATTATTGAAGCATTTATCAGGGTTATTGTCTCATG
AGCGGATACATATTTGAATGTATTTAGAAAAATAAACAAATAGGGGTTCCGCGCACATTTCCCCGAAAAG
TGCCACCTAAATTGTAAGCGTTAATATTTTGTTAAAATTCGCGTTAAATTTTTGTTAAATCAGCTCATTT
TTTAACCAATAGGCCGAAATCGGCAAAATCCCTTATAAATCAAAAGAATAGACCGAGATAGGGTTGAGTG
GCCGCTACAGGGCGCTCCCATTCGCCATTCAGGCTGCGCAACTGTTGGGAAGGGCGTTTCGGTGCGGGCC
TCTTCGCTATTACGCCAGCTGGCGAAAGGGGGATGTGCTGCAAGGCGATTAAGTTGGGTAACGCCAGGGT
TTTCCCAGTCACGACGTTGTAAAACGACGGCCAGTGAGGTAATACGACTCACTATAGGGGAATTGTGAGC
GGATAACAATTCCCCTCTAGATTTACACTTTATGCTTCCGGCTCGTATGTTTCTAGAGAATTCAAATAAT
TTTGTTTAACTTTAAGAAGGAGATTTAAATTGGCTATCGCTGTAGGTAGCCGGAATTCCATTCCTAGGAG
GTTTGACCTGTGCGAGCTTTTAGTACCCTTGATAGGGAGAACGAAACCTTCGTCCCCTCCGTTCGCGTTT
ACGCGGACGGTGAGACTGAAGATAACTCATTCTCTTTAAAATATCGTTCGAACTGGACTCCCGGTCGTTT
TAACTCGACTGGGGCCAAAACGAAACAGTGGCACTACCCCTCTCCGTATTCACGGGGGGCGTTAAGTGTC
ACATCGATAGATCAAGGTGCCTACAAGCGAAGTGGGTCATCGTGGGGTCGCCCGTACGAGGAGAAAGCCG
GTTTCGGCTTCTCCCTCGACGCACGCTCCTGCTACAGCCTCTTCCCTGTAAGCCAAAACTTGACTTACAT
CGAAGTGCCGCAGAACGTTGCGAACCGGGCGTCGACCGAAGTCCTGCAAAAGGTCACCCAGGGTAATTTT
AACCTTGGTGTTGCTTTAGCAGAGGCCAGGTCGACAGCCTCACAACTCGCGACGCAAACCATTGCGCTCG
TGAAGGCGTACACTGCCGCTCGTCGCGGTAATTGGCGCCAGGCGCTCCGCTACCTTGCCCTAAACGAAGA
TCGAAAGTTTCGATCAAAACACGTGGCCGGCAGATGGTTGGAGTTGCAGTTCGGTTGGTTACCACTAATG
AGTGATATCCAGGGTGCATATGAGATGCTTACGAAGGTTCACCTTCAAGAGTTTCTTCCTATGAGAGCCG
TACGTCAGGTCGGTACTAACATCAAGTTAGATGGCCGTCTGTCGTATCCAGCTGCAAACTTCCAGACAAC
GTGCAACATATCGCGACGTATCGTGATATGGTTTTACATAAACGATGCACGTTTGGCATGGTTGTCGTCC
CTAGGTATCTTGAACCCACTAGGTATAGTGTGGGAAAAGGTGCCTTTCTCATTCGTTGTCGACTGGCTCC
TACCTGTAGGTAACATGCTCGAGGGCCTTACGGCCCCCGTGGGATGCTCCTACATGTCAGGAACAGTTAC
TGACGTAATAACGGGTGAGTCCATCATAAGCGTTGACGCTCCCTACGGGTGGACTGTGGAGAGACAGGGC
ACTGCTAAGGCCCAAATCTCAGCCATGCATCGAGGGGTACAATCCGTATGGCCAACAACTGGCGCGTACG
TAAAGTCTCCTTTCTCGATGGTCCATACCTTAGATGCGTTAGCATTAATCAGGCAACGGCTCTCTAGATA
GAGCCCTCAACCGGAGTTTGAAGCATGGCTTCTAACTTTACTCAGTTCGTTCTCGTCGACAATGGCGGAA
CTGGCGACGTGACTGTCGCCCCAAGCAACTTCGCTAACGGGGTCGCTGAATGGATCAGCTCTAACTCGCG
TTCACAGGCTTACAAAGTAACCTGTAGCGTTCGTCAGAGCTCTGCGCAGAATCGCAAATACACCATCAAA
GTCGAGGTGCCTAAAGTGGCAACCCAGACTGTTGGTGGTGTAGAGCTTCCTGTAGCCGCATGGCGTTCGT
ACTTAAATATGGAACTAACCATTCCAATTTTCGCTACGAATTCCGACTGCGAGCTTATTGTTAAGGCAAT
GCAAGGTCTTCTAAAAGATGGAAACCCGATTCCCTCAGCAATCGCAGCAAACTCCGGCATCTACGCTAAC
TTTACTCAGTTCGTTCTCGTCGACAATGGCGGTACCCATCACCATCACCATCACGGTACCGGCGACGTGA
CTGTCGCCCCAAGCAACTTCGCTAACGGGGTCGCTGAATGGATCAGCTCTAACTCGCGTTCACAGGCTTA
CAAAGTAACCTGTAGCGTTCGTCAGAGCTCTGCGCAGAATCGCAAATACACCATCAAAGTCGAGGTGCCT
AAAGTGGCAACCCAGACTGTTGGTGGTGTAGAGCTTCCTGTAGCCGCATGGCGTTCGTACTTAAATATGG
AACTAACCATTCCAATTTTCGCTACGAATTCCGACTGCGAGCTTATTGTTAAGGCAATGCAAGGTCTTCT
AAAAGATGGAAACCCGATTCCCTCAGCAATCGCAGCAAACTCCGGCATCTACTAATAGACGCCGGCCACC
GCTGAGCAATAACTAGCATAACCCCTTGGGGCCTCTAAACGGGTCTTGAGGGGTTTTTTGTCGAACAGAA
AGTAATCGTATTGTACACGGCCGCATAATCGAAATTAATACGACTCACTATAGGAGAGTCCAACCAACAG
AATCTATTGTTAGATTTCCTAATATTACAAACTTGTGCCCTTTTGGTGAAGTTTTTAACGCCACCAGATT
TGCATCTGTTTATGCTTGGAACAGGAAGAGAATCAGCAACTGTGTTGCTGATTATTCTGTCCTATATAAT
TCCGCATCATTTTCCACTTTTAAGTGTTATGGAGTGTCTCCTACTAAATTAAATGATCTCTGCTTTACTA
ATGTCTATGCAGATTCATTTGTAATTAGAGGTGATGAAGTCAGACAAATCGCTCCAGGGCAAACTGGAAA
GATTGCTGATTATAATTATAAATTACCAGATGATTTTACAGGCTGCGTTATAGCTTGGAATTCTAACAAT
CTTGATTCTAAGGTTGGTGGTAATTATAATTACCTGTATAGATTGTTTAGGAAGTCTAATCTCAAACCTT
TTGAGAGAGATATTTCAACTGAAATCTATCAGGCCGGTAGCACACCTTGTAATGGTGTTGAAGGTTTTAA
TTGTTACTTTCCTTTACAATCATATGGTTTCCAACCCACTAATGGTGTTGGTTACCAACCATACAGAGTA
GTAGTACTTTCTTTTGAACTTCTACATGCACCAGCAACTGTTTGTGGACCTAAAAAGTCTACTAATTTGG
TTAAAAACAAATGTGTCAATTTCAACTTCAATGGTTTAACAGGCACAGGTGTTCTTACTGAGTCTAACAA
AAAGTTTCTGCCTTTCCAACAATTTGGCAGAGACATTGCTGACACTACTGATGCTGTCCGTGATCCACAG
ACACTTGAGATTCTTGACATTACACCATGTTCTTTTGGTGGTGTCAGTGTTATAACACCAGGAACAAATA
CTTCTAACCAGGTTGCTGTTCTTTATCAGGATGTTAACTGCACAGAAGTCCCTGTTGCTATTCATGCAGA
TCAACTTACTCCTACTTGGCGTGTTTATTCTACAGGTTCTAATGTTTTTCAAACACGTGCAGGCTGTTTA
ATAGGGGCTGAACATGTCAACAACTCATATGAGTGTGACATACCCATTGGTGCAGGTATATGCGCTAGTT
ATCAGACTCAGACTAATTCTCCTCGGCGGGCACGTAGTGTAGCTAGTCAATCCATCATTGCCTACACTAT
GTCACTTGGTGCAGAAAATTCAGTTGCTTACTCTAATAACTCTATTGCCATACCCACAAATTTTACTATT
AGTGTTACCACAGAAATTCTACCAGTGTCTATGACCAAGACATCAGTAGATTGTACAATGTACATTTGTG
GTGATTCAACTGAATGCAGCAATCTTTTGTTGCAATATGGCAGTTTTTGTACACAATTAAACCGTGCTTT
AACTGGAATAGCTGTTGAACAAGACAAAAACACCCAAGAAGTTTTTGCACAAGTCAAACAAATTTACAAA
ACACCACCAATTAAAGATTTTGGTGGTTTTAATTTTTCACAAATATTACCAGATCCATCAAAACCAAGCA
AGAGGTCATTTATTGAAGATCTACTTTTCAACAAAGTGACACTTGCAGATGCTGGCTTCATCAAACAATA
TGGTGATTGCCTTGGTGATATTGCTGCTAGAGACCTCATTTGTGCACAAAAGTTTAACGGCCTTACTGTT
TTGCCACCTTTGCTCACAGATGAAATGACAT
